>Addgene plasmid #244273 | pAAVLINKv1-pCALM1-Cre-3'-SETD1A-FLAG | addgene full sequence | sequence record 491422 | Addgene NGS Result
CCTGCAGGCAGCTGCGCGCTCGCTCGCTCACTGAGGCCGCCCGGGCGTCGGGCGACCTTTGGTCGCCCGG
CCTCAGTGAGCGAGCGAGCGCGCAGAGAGGGAGTGGCCAACTCCATCACTAGGGGTTCCTGCGGCCGCAC
GCGTCGCTCTGCGCGAGGCGGCTCCGCCGCGGCGGAGGGATACGGCGCACCATATATATATCGCGGGGCG
CAGACTCGCGCTCCGGCAGTGGTGCTGGGAGTGTCGTGGACGCCGTGCCGTTACTCGTACGCCACCATGT
CCAATTTACTGACCGTACACCAAAATTTGCCTGCATTACCGGTCGATGCAACGAGTGATGAGGTTCGCAA
GAACCTGATGGACATGTTCAGGGATCGCCAGGCGTTTTCTGAGCATACCTGGAAAATGCTTCTGTCCGTT
TGCCGGTCGTGGGCGGCATGGTGCAAGTTGAATAACCGGAAATGGTTTCCCGCAGAACCTGAAGATGTTC
GCGATTATCTTCTATATCTTCAGGCGCGCGGTCTGGCAGTAAAAACCATCCAGCAACATTTGGGCCAGCT
AAACATGCTTCATCGTCGGTCCGGGCTGCCACGACCAAGTGACAGCAATGCTGTTTCACTGGTTATGCGG
CGGATCCGAAAAGAAAACGTTGATGCCGGTGAACGTGCAAAACAGGCTCTAGCGTTCGAACGCACTGATT
TCGACCAGGTTCGTTCACTCATGGAAAATAGCGATCGCTGCCAGGATATACGTAATCTGGCATTTCTGGG
GATTGCTTATAACACCCTGTTACGTATAGCCGAAATTGCCAGGATCAGGGTTAAAGATATCTCACGTACT
GACGGTGGGAGAATGTTAATCCATATTGGCAGAACGAAAACGCTGGTTAGCACCGCAGGTGTAGAGAAGG
CACTTAGCCTGGGGGTAACTAAACTGGTCGAGCGATGGATTTCCGTCTCTGGTGTAGCTGATGATCCGAA
TAACTACCTGTTTTGCCGGGTCAGAAAAAATGGTGTTGCCGCGCCATCTGCCACCAGCCAGCTATCAACT
CGCGCCCTGGAAGGGATTTTTGAAGCAACTCATCGATTGATTTACGGCGCTAAGGATGACTCTGGTCAGA
GATACCTGGCCTGGTCTGGACACAGTGCCCGTGTCGGAGCCGCGCGAGATATGGCCCGCGCTGGAGTTTC
AATACCGGAGATCATGCAAGCTGGTGGCTGGACCAATGTAAATATTGTAATGAACTATATCCGTAACCTG
GATAGTGAAACAGGGGCAATGGTGCGCCTGCTGGAAGATGGCGATTAGGTAAGTATCAAGGTTACAAGAC
AGGTTTAAGGAGACCAATAACTAGTATAACTTCGTATAGGATACTTTATAGCAATTTATGAAACTGGGCT
TGTCGAGACAGAGAAGACTCTTGCGTTTCTGATAGGCACCTATTGGTCTTACTGACATCCACTTTGCCTT
TCTCTCCACAGGGTTGCAGGCTCCCCAGTCACACCCCTGCCCGAACAGGAGGCGTCTCCAGCAAGGCCTG
CAGGCCCCACGGAGGAGTCACCCCCCAGTGCGCCTCTGCGTCCCCCAGAACCACCTGCTGGGCCCCCGGC
CCCTGCCCCACGCCCCGATGAGCGTCCCTCTTCTCCCATCCCCCTCCTGCCCCCACCCAAGAAACGCCGG
AAAACTGTCTCCTTCTCTGCCATCGAGGTGGTGCCAGCCCCGGAGCCCCCTCCAGCCACACCGCCGCAGG
CCAAGTTTCCCGGCCCAGCCTCCCGCAAGGCTCCCCGGGGCGTGGAGCGGACCATCCGCAACCTGCCCCT
GGACCACGCATCTCTGGTCAAGAGTTGGCCCGAGGAGGTGTCCCGAGGAGGCCGGAGCCGGGCTGGAGGC
CGAGGCCGCCTCACCGAGGAAGAGGAGGCTGAGCCAGGGACAGAGGTGGACCTGGCGGTCCTGGCCGACC
TGGCCCTGACCCCTGCCCGGCGCGGGCTGCCTGCCCTGCCTGCTGTTGAAGACTCAGAGGCCACAGAGAC
ATCGGACGAGGCCGAGCGCCCTAGGCCCCTGCTCAGCCACATCCTCCTGGAGCACAACTATGCCCTGGCC
GTCAAGCCCACGCCCCCTGCGCCAGCCCTGCGGCCCCCGGAGCCAGTGCCCGCACCCGCCGCCCTCTTCA
GTTCCCCAGCTGATGAGGTCCTGGAGGCCCCCGAGGTGGTGGTGGCTGAGGCGGAGGAGCCCAAGCCGCA
GCAACTGCAGCAGCAGCGGGAGGAGGGCGAAGAGGAGGGGGAGGAAGAGGGGGAGGAAGAGGAGGAGGAG
TCCTCTGACAGCAGCAGCAGCAGCGATGGGGAGGGCGCCCTCCGGAGGCGCAGCCTCCGCTCCCACGCCC
GGCGCCGCCGCCCTCCGCCCCCACCCCCGCCGCCACCGCCCCGCGCCTACGAGCCACGCAGTGAGTTTGA
ACAGATGACCATCCTGTATGACATTTGGAACTCGGGCCTGGACTCAGAGGACATGAGTTACCTGCGGCTT
ACGTACGAGCGGCTGCTGCAGCAGACAAGCGGGGCTGACTGGCTCAACGACACTCACTGGGTCCATCACA
CAATCACCAACCTGACCACCCCAAAACGCAAGCGGCGGCCCCAGGATGGGCCCCGGGAGCACCAGACAGG
CTCAGCCCGCAGCGAAGGCTACTACCCCATCAGCAAGAAGGAGAAGGACAAGTACCTGGACGTGTGCCCA
GTCTCGGCCCGGCAGCTGGAGGGCGTGGACACTCAGGGGACGAACCGCGTGCTGTCCGAGCGCCGGTCCG
AGCAGCGGCGGCTGCTGAGCGCCATCGGTACCTCCGCCATCATGGACAGTGACCTGCTGAAACTCAACCA
GCTCAAGTTCCGGAAGAAGAAGCTCCGATTTGGCCGGAGCCGGATCCACGAGTGGGGTCTGTTTGCCATG
GAACCCATTGCTGCTGACGAGATGGTCATCGAATACGTGGGTCAGAACATCCGTCAGATGGTGGCCGACA
TGCGGGAGAAGCGCTACGTGCAGGAGGGCATTGGCAGCAGCTACCTGTTCCGGGTGGACCACGACACCAT
CATCGATGCCACCAAGTGTGGCAACCTGGCCAGATTCATCAACCACTGCTGCACGCCTAACTGCTACGCC
AAGGTCATCACCATCGAGTCCCAGAAGAAGATCGTGATCTACTCCAAGCAGCCCATTGGCGTGGACGAGG
AGATCACCTACGACTACAAGTTCCCACTGGAAGACAACAAGATCCCGTGTCTGTGTGGCACAGAGAGCTG
CCGGGGCTCCCTAAACTGTACAGACTACAAAGACCATGACGGTGATTATAAAGATCATGACATCGACTAC
AAGGATGACGATGACAAGTAACTCGAGATAATCAACCTCTGGATTACAAAATTTGTGAAAGATTGACTGG
TATTCTTAACTATGTTGCTCCTTTTACGCTATGTGGATACGCTGCTTTAATGCCTTTGTATCATGCTATT
GCTTCCCGTATGGCTTTCATTTTCTCCTCCTTGTATAAATCCTGGTTAGTTCTTGCCACGGCGGAACTCA
TCGCCGCCTGCCTTGCCCGCTGCTGGACAGGGGCTCGGCTGTTGGGCACTGACAATTCCGTGGTGTTTAT
TTGTGAAATTTGTGATGCTATTGCTTTATTTGTAACCATCTAGCTTTATTTGTGAAATTTGTGATGCTAT
TGCTTTATTTGTAACCATTATAAGCTGCAATAAACAAGTTAACAACAACAATTGCATTCATTTTATGTTT
CAGGTTCAGGGGGAGATGTGGGAGGTTTTTTAAAGATCTGGAGACCGGTGTGGCACGTGCGGACCGAGCG
GCCGCAGGAACCCCTAGTGATGGAGTTGGCCACTCCCTCTCTGCGCGCTCGCTCGCTCACTGAGGCCGGG
CGACCAAAGGTCGCCCGACGCCCGGGCTTTGCCCGGGCGGCCTCAGTGAGCGAGCGAGCGCGCAGCTGCC
TGCAGGGGCGCCTGATGCGGTATTTTCTCCTTACGCATCTGTGCGGTATTTCACACCGCATA
[95 nt withheld, positions 4053-4147]
T
[46 nt withheld, positions 4149-4194]
C
[141 nt withheld, positions 4196-4336]
CCTTTGACGTTGGAGTCCACGTTCTTT
[37 nt withheld, positions 4364-4400]
ACTCTATCTCGGGCTATTCTTTTGATTTATAAGGGATTTTGCCGATTTCGGTCTATTGGTTAAAAAATGA
GCTGATTTAACAAAAATTTAACGCGAATTTTAACAAAATATTAACGTTTACAATTTTATGGTGCACTCTC
AGTACAATCTGCTCTGATGCCGCATAGTTAAGCCAGCCCCGACACCCGCCAACACCCGCTGACGCGCCCT
GACGGGCTTGTCTGCTCCCGGCATCCGCTTACAGACAAGCTGTGACCGTCTCCGGGAGCTGCATGTGTCA
GAGGTTTTCACCGTCATCACCGAAACGCGCGAGACGAAAGGGCCTCGTGATACGCCTATTTTTATAGGTT
AATGTCATGATAATAATGGTTTCTTAGACGTCAGGTGGCACTTTTCGGGGAAATGTGCGCGGAACCCCTA
TTTGTTTATTTTTCTAAATACATTCAAATATGTATCCGCTCATGAGACAATAACCCTGATAAATGCTTCA
ATAATATTGAAAAAGGAAGAGTATGAGTATTCAACATTTCCGTGTCGCCCTTATTCCCTTTTTTGCGGCA
TTTTGCCTTCCTGTTTTTGCTCACCCAGAAACGCTGGTGAAAGTAAAAGATGCTGAAGATCAGTTGGGTG
CACGAGTGGGTTACATCGAACTGGATCTCAACAGCGGTAAGATCCTTGAGAGTTTTCGCCCCGAAGAACG
TTTTCCAATGATGAGCACTTTTAAAGTTCTGCTATGTGGCGCGGTATTATCCCGTATTGACGCCGGGCAA
GAGCAACTCGGTCGCCGCATACACTATTCTCAGAATGACTTGGTTGAGTACTCACCAGTCACAGAAAAGC
ATCTTACGGATGGCATGACAGTAAGAGAATTATGCAGTGCTGCCATAACCATGAGTGATAACACTGCGGC
CAACTTACTTCTGACAACGATCGGAGGACCGAAGGAGCTAACCGCTTTTTTGCACAACATGGGGGATCAT
GTAACTCGCCTTGATCGTTGGGAACCGGAGCTGAATGAAGCCATACCAAACGACGAGCGTGACACCACGA
TGCCTGTAGCAATGGCAACAACGTTGCGCAAACTATTAACTGGCGAACTACTTACTCTAGCTTCCCGGCA
ACAATTAATAGACTGGATGGAGGCGGATAAAGTTGCAGGACCACTTCTGCGCTCGGCCCTTCCGGCTGGC
TGGTTTATTGCTGATAAATCTGGAGCCGGTGAGCGTGGGTCTCGCGGTATCATTGCAGCACTGGGGCCAG
ATGGTAAGCCCTCCCGTATCGTAGTTATCTACACGACGGGGAGTCAGGCAACTATGGATGAACGAAATAG
ACAGATCGCTGAGATAGGTGCCTCACTGATTAAGCATTGGTAACTGTCAGACCAAGTTTACTCATATATA
CTTTAGATTGATTTAAAACTTCATTTTTAATTTAAAAGGATCTAGGTGAAGATCCTTTTTGATAATCTCA
TGACCAAAATCCCTTAACGTGAGTTTTCGTTCCACTGAGCGTCAGACCCCGTAGAAAAGATCAAAGGATC
TTCTTGAGATCCTTTTTTTCTGCGCGTAATCTGCTGCTTGCAAACAAAAAAACCACCGCTACCAGCGGTG
GTTTGTTTGCCGGATCAAGAGCTACCAACTCTTTTTCCGAAGGTAACTGGCTTCAGCAGAGCGCAGATAC
CAAATACTGTTCTTCTAGTGTAGCCGTAGTTAGGCCACCACTTCAAGAACTCTGTAGCACCGCCTACATA
CCTCGCTCTGCTAATCCTGTTACCAGTGGCTGCTGCCAGTGGCGATAAGTCGTGTCTTACCGGGTTGGAC
TCAAGACGATAGTTACCGGATAAGGCGCAGCGGTCGGGCTGAACGGGGGGTTCGTGCACACAGCCCAGCT
TGGAGCGAACGACCTACACCGAACTGAGATACCTACAGCGTGAGCTATGAGAAAGCGCCACGCTTCCCGA
AGGGAGAAAGGCGGACAGGTATCCGGTAAGCGGCAGGGTCGGAACAGGAGAGCGCACGAGGGAGCTTCCA
GGGGGAAACGCCTGGTATCTTTATAGTCCTGTCGGGTTTCGCCACCTCTGACTTGAGCGTCGATTTTTGT
GATGCTCGTCAGGGGGGCGGAGCCTATGGAAAAACGCCAGCAACGCGGCCTTTTTACGGTTCCTGGCCTT
TTGCTGGCCTTTTGCTCACATGT
Features (pLannotate 1.2.2; 20 found; start..end, strand, type, name):
     12..39      +  repeat_region  AAV2 ITR (fragment): inverted terminal repeat of adeno-associated virus serotype 2 inverted
     68..95      +  repeat_region  AAV2 ITR (fragment): inverted terminal repeat of adeno-associated virus serotype 2 inverted
    277..1305    +  CDS            cre: RECR_BPP1 - Experimental evidence at protein level: Swiss-Prot protein existence level 1. Catalyzes site-specific recombination between two 34-base- pair LOXP sites. Its role is to maintain the phage genome as a monomeric unit-copy plasmid in the lysogenic state. From Escherichia phage P1 (Bacteriophage P1).
   1309..1349    +  intron         chimeric intron (fragment): chimera between introns from human β-globin and immunoglobulin heavy chain genes
   1356..1380    +  protein_bind   lox2272 (fragment): Cre-mediated recombination occurs in the 8-bp core sequence (GGATACTT). lox2272 sites are compatible with each other, but incompatible with loxP or loxN sites (Lee and Saito, 1988). Cre recombinase
   1390..1481    +  intron         chimeric intron (fragment): chimera between introns from human β-globin and immunoglobulin heavy chain genes
   1480..3306    +  CDS            SETD1A (fragment): SET1A_HUMAN - Also known as KIAA0339 From Homo sapiens (Human).
   3313..3378    +  CDS            3xFLAG: three tandem FLAG® epitope tags, followed by an enterokinase cleavage site
   3390..3547    +  misc_feature   WPRE (fragment): woodchuck hepatitis virus posttranscriptional regulatory element
   3553..3637    +  misc_feature   WPRE (fragment): woodchuck hepatitis virus posttranscriptional regulatory element
   3636..3679    -  polyA_signal   SV40 poly(A) signal (fragment): SV40 polyadenylation signal
   3683..3750    -  polyA_signal   SV40 poly(A) signal (fragment): SV40 polyadenylation signal
   3856..3996    +  repeat_region  AAV2 ITR: inverted terminal repeat of adeno-associated virus serotype 2 inverted
   4001..4052    -  misc_feature   bom (fragment): basis of mobility region from pBR322
   4071..4526    +  rep_origin     f1 ori (sequence partly withheld): f1 bacteriophage origin of replication; arrow indicates direction of (+) strand synthesis
   4527..4576    -  misc_feature   bom (fragment): basis of mobility region from pBR322
   4678..4713    -  CDS            rop (fragment): Rop protein, which maintains plasmids at low copy number; rop
   4808..4912    +  promoter       AmpR promoter: bla
   4913..5773    +  CDS            AmpR: β-lactamase; bla; confers resistance to ampicillin, carbenicillin, and related antibiotics
   5944..6532    +  rep_origin     ori: high-copy-number ColE1/pMB1/pBR322/pUC origin of replication
