[The description below was written by a language model from this plasmid's Addgene catalogue record and pLannotate feature annotations shown in this document.]
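Description:
pAAVLINKv1-pCALM1-Cre-3'-SETD1A-FLAG is an AAV transfer plasmid built on the pAAV-MCS2 backbone. It serves as the 3' half of an AAVLINK vector pair for expressing human SETD1A, a histone methyltransferase whose coding sequence is too large for a single AAV genome. The 6.6 kb plasmid is propagated in E. coli as a high-copy construct through a ColE1/pUC-type origin with ampicillin selection (AmpR with its own promoter), and it also carries an f1 origin. AAV2 inverted terminal repeats flank the payload. One is annotated in full, while the other is detected only as short fragments, which may reflect annotation or sequencing difficulty over the repeat.

Between the ITRs, the catalogue lists a CALM1 promoter. The feature table does not annotate it, but the unannotated stretch upstream of Cre could accommodate it. A full Cre recombinase coding sequence follows, then chimeric intron fragments (β-globin/immunoglobulin) bracketing a lox2272 site. After these comes a partial SETD1A coding sequence of about 1.8 kb, which by the construct's name is the 3' portion, fused at its C terminus to a 3xFLAG tag. WPRE fragments and SV40 polyadenylation signal fragments complete the cassette.

This layout suggests that Cre made from this vector recombines the lox2272 site with a matching site on a partner 5' vector carrying the rest of SETD1A. The lox scar would sit within intronic sequence, so splicing could remove it and yield a full-length, FLAG-tagged transcript. The record does not spell out this mechanism or identify the partner plasmid, referring instead to the associated publication on recombination-based delivery of large cargo for gene therapy.
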