Addgene plasmid #244273: pAAVLINKv1-pCALM1-Cre-3'-SETD1A-FLAG
Purpose: 3' AAVLINK plasmid for SETD1A expression
Depositing lab: Zhonghua Lu. Depositing organization: Shenzhen Institute of Advanced Technology (SIAT), Chinese Academy of Sciences. Publication: AAVLINK: A potent DNA-recombination method for large cargo delivery in gene therapy. Lin J, Lin Y, Liu N, Cao W, Zhang J, Wen S, Zhang Y, Liao W, Hong Z, Lin Y, Liu Q, Liu H, Li Q, Chen B, Li M, Luo Z, Yang L, Yang Y, Zheng SH, Wang Y, Chu H, Hu Y, Qin Y, Luo BX, Tian S, Chen Y, Yan T, Yang L, Wang H, Liu T, Jiang Y, Lu Z. Cell. 2026 Feb 5;189(3):969-986.e17. doi: 10.1016/j.cell.2025.12.039. Epub 2026 Jan 27. PubMed 41605211.
Backbone
  Vector backbone: pAAV-MCS2
  Backbone manufacturer: Steve Jackson (Addgene # 46954)
  Vector type: AAV
Growth in bacteria
  Bacterial resistance: Ampicillin, 100 μg/mL
  Growth temperature: 37°C
  Growth strain: NEB Stable
  Copy number: High Copy
Gene/Insert
  Gene/Insert name: SETD1A
  Species: H. sapiens (human)
  Entrez Gene: SETD1A (a.k.a. EPEDD, KMT2F, NEDSID, Set1, Set1A)
  Promoter: pCALM1
  Tag / fusion protein: FLAG (C terminal on insert)
  Cloning method: Restriction Enzyme; 5′ cloning site unknown (unknown if destroyed)
Terms and licenses: Academic/Nonprofit Terms; Industry Terms: Not Available to Industry
Depositor comments: See publication for corresponding AAV Link vectors.
How to cite: pAAVLINKv1-pCALM1-Cre-3'-SETD1A-FLAG was a gift from Zhonghua Lu (Addgene plasmid # 244273 ; http://n2t.net/addgene:244273 ; RRID:Addgene_244273)
